Addgene plasmid #233825: pRO275
Purpose: MoClo-YTK; type3A; Activation domains; NLS-VP48-1XOaf1
Depositing lab: Jeff Hasty. Depositing organization: University of California, San Diego (UCSD). Publication: A Standardized Set of MoClo-Compatible Inducible Promoter Systems for Tunable Gene Expression in Yeast. O'Laughlin R, Tran Q, Lezia A, Ngamkanjanarat W, Emmanuele P, Hao N, Hasty J. ACS Synth Biol. 2024 Jan 19;13(1):85-102. doi: 10.1021/acssynbio.3c00184. Epub 2023 Dec 11. PubMed 38079574.
Backbone
  Vector backbone: pYTK001
  Vector type: Yeast Expression
Growth in bacteria
  Bacterial resistance: Chloramphenicol, 25 μg/mL
  Growth temperature: 37°C
  Growth strain: DH5alpha
  Copy number: High Copy
Gene/Insert
  Gene/Insert name: NLS-VP48-1XOaf1
  Species: S. cerevisiae (budding yeast)
  Cloning method: Golden Gate
Terms and licenses: Academic/Nonprofit Terms; Industry Terms: Not Available to Industry
How to cite: pRO275 was a gift from Jeff Hasty (Addgene plasmid # 233825 ; http://n2t.net/addgene:233825 ; RRID:Addgene_233825)
