[The description below was written by a language model from this plasmid's Addgene catalogue record and pLannotate feature annotations shown in this document.]
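Description:
pRO275 is a part plasmid from a MoClo Yeast Toolkit (YTK)-compatible collection, built on the pYTK001 part-entry backbone and catalogued as a yeast expression vector. At about 1.9 kb it is not an expression plasmid in itself. It stores a single standardized part in E. coli so that the part can be released and combined with other parts by Golden Gate assembly. The annotated backbone has a high-copy ColE1/pUC-type origin of replication and a chloramphenicol acetyltransferase (cat) gene driven by its native cat promoter and followed by a lambda t0 terminator, which together provide chloramphenicol selection in bacteria. No yeast origin, yeast selectable marker, yeast promoter or yeast terminator is annotated. This fits a part vector, where those elements are supplied by other parts during assembly.

The insert is a type 3A part, which in the YTK scheme is the N-terminal portion of a split coding sequence and is designed to be fused in frame to a downstream type 3B part. It is described as NLS-VP48-1XOaf1: a nuclear localization signal, followed by VP48 (a name conventionally denoting three repeats of the minimal VP16 activation motif) and one copy of an activation sequence from Oaf1, a S. cerevisiae transcription factor. The feature table detects only a short VP16 activation domain fragment in this region. The NLS and Oaf1 segments are not annotated, so their boundaries cannot be read from the record. The part belongs to a set of activation domains intended for building synthetic transcription factors, presumably by fusion to a DNA-binding or ligand-responsive domain, as components of inducible promoter systems for tunable gene expression in budding yeast.
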