Features (pLannotate 1.2.2; 5 found; start..end, strand, type, name):
     45..64      +  CDS            VP16 AD (fragment): transcriptional activation domain of herpes simplex virus protein VP16 (Triezenberg et al., 1988; Cousens et al., 1989); UL48
    259..293     -  terminator     lambda t0 terminator: minimal transcription terminator from phage lambda (Scholtissek and Grosse, 1987)
    367..1023    -  CDS            cat: CAT_ECOLX - Experimental evidence at protein level: Swiss-Prot protein existence level 1. This enzyme is an effector of chloramphenicol resistance in bacteria. From Escherichia coli. This protein is used as a marker in many commonly used cloning vectors, such as pACYC184.
   1024..1121    -  promoter       cat promoter: promoter of the E. coli cat gene encoding chloramphenicol acetyltransferase
   1205..1793    +  rep_origin     ori: high-copy-number ColE1/pMB1/pBR322/pUC origin of replication
>Addgene plasmid #233825 | pRO275 | addgene full sequence | sequence record 468713 | Addgene NGS Result
GGTCTCATATGCCCAAGAAGAAGCGTAAAGTGCCGGCGGATGCTCTAGACGATTTCGATCTGGATATGCT
ACCAGCCGATGCACTTGACGATTTCGACTTAGACATGCTTCCGGCCGACGCTCTAGATGACTTCGACTTA
GATATGCTCGGCTCAGGTGCGAATAATACTCCTTTTCCAGGTTATTTTGGAGGTTTGGATTTATTTGATT
ATGACTTTTTGTTTGGCAATGACTTTGCTGGTTCTTGAGACCAGACCAATAAAAAACGCCCGGCGGCAAC
CGAGCGTTCTGAACAAATCCAGATGGAGTTCTGAGGTCATTACTGGATCTATCAACAGGAGTCCAAGCGA
GCTCGATATCAAATTACGCCCCGCCCTGCCACTCATCGCAGTACTGTTGTAATTCATTAAGCATTCTGCC
GACATGGAAGCCATCACAAACGGCATGATGAACCTGAATCGCCAGCGGCATCAGCACCTTGTCGCCTTGC
GTATAATATTTGCCCATGGTGAAAACGGGGGCGAAGAAGTTGTCCATATTGGCCACGTTTAAATCAAAAC
TGGTGAAACTCACCCAGGGATTGGCTGAAACGAAAAACATATTCTCAATAAACCCTTTAGGGAAATAGGC
CAGGTTTTCACCGTAACACGCCACATCTTGCGAATATATGTGTAGAAACTGCCGGAAATCGTCGTGGTAT
TCACTCCAGAGCGATGAAAACGTTTCAGTTTGCTCATGGAAAACGGTGTAACAAGGGTGAACACTATCCC
ATATCACCAGCTCACCGTCTTTCATTGCCATACGAAATTCCGGATGAGCATTCATCAGGCGGGCAAGAAT
GTGAATAAAGGCCGGATAAAACTTGTGCTTATTTTTCTTTACGGTCTTTAAAAAGGCCGTAATATCCAGC
TGAACGGTCTGGTTATAGGTACATTGAGCAACTGACTGAAATGCCTCAAAATGTTCTTTACGATGCCATT
GGGATATATCAACGGTGGTATATCCAGTGATTTTTTTCTCCATTTTAGCTTCCTTAGCTCCTGAAAATCT
CGATAACTCAAAAAATACGCCCGGTAGTGATCTTATTTCATTATGGTGAAAGTTGGAACCTCTTACGTGC
CCGATCAATCATGACCAAAATCCCTTAACGTGAGTTTTCGTTCCACTGAGCGTCAGACCCCGTAGAAAAG
ATCAAAGGATCTTCTTGAGATCCTTTTTTTCTGCGCGTAATCTGCTGCTTGCAAACAAAAAAACCACCGC
TACCAGCGGTGGTTTGTTTGCCGGATCAAGAGCTACCAACTCTTTTTCCGAAGGTAACTGGCTTCAGCAG
AGCGCAGATACCAAATACTGTTCTTCTAGTGTAGCCGTAGTTAGGCCACCACTTCAAGAACTCTGTAGCA
CCGCCTACATACCTCGCTCTGCTAATCCTGTTACCAGTGGCTGCTGCCAGTGGCGATAAGTCGTGTCTTA
CCGGGTTGGACTCAAGACGATAGTTACCGGATAAGGCGCAGCGGTCGGGCTGAACGGGGGGTTCGTGCAC
ACAGCCCAGCTTGGAGCGAACGACCTACACCGAACTGAGATACCTACAGCGTGAGCTATGAGAAAGCGCC
ACGCTTCCCGAAGGGAGAAAGGCGGACAGGTATCCGGTAAGCGGCAGGGTCGGAACAGGAGAGCGCACGA
GGGAGCTTCCAGGGGGAAACGCCTGGTATCTTTATAGTCCTGTCGGGTTTCGCCACCTCTGACTTGAGCG
TCGATTTTTGTGATGCTCGTCAGGGGGGCGGAGCCTATGGAAAAACGCCAGCAACGCGGCCTTTTTACGG
TTCCTGGCCTTTTGCTGGCCTTTTGCTCACATGTTCTTTCCTGCGTTATCCCCTGATTCTGTGGATAACC
GTAGTCGGGCATCGTCTCA
